LOCUS       Exported 6738 bp ds-DNA circular SYN 12-MAY-2021
DEFINITION  synthetic circular DNA
ACCESSION   .
VERSION     .
KEYWORDS    tau/pET29b
SOURCE      synthetic DNA construct
  ORGANISM  synthetic DNA construct
REFERENCE   1 (bases 1 to 6738)
  AUTHORS   Hedgepeth CM, Conrad LJ, Zhang J, Huang HC, Lee VM, Klein PS
  TITLE     Activation of the Wnt signaling pathway: a molecular mechanism for
            lithium action.
  JOURNAL   Dev Biol. 1997 May 1. 185(1):82-91.
  PUBMED    9169052
REFERENCE   2 (bases 1 to 6738)
  AUTHORS   .
  TITLE     Direct Submission
  JOURNAL   Exported May 12, 2021 from SnapGene Server 1.1.58
            http://www.snapgene.com
FEATURES             Location/Qualifiers
     source          1..6738
                     /organism="synthetic DNA construct"
                     /mol_type="other DNA"
     primer_bind     563..582
                     /label=LacI-R
                     /note="LacI, reverse primer"
     promoter        complement(602..679)
                     /gene="lacI"
                     /label=lacI promoter
     primer_bind     885..904
                     /label=pBRrevBam
                     /note="pBR322 vectors, tet region, downstream of BamHI,
                     reverse primer"
     primer_bind     992..1011
                     /label=T7
                     /note="T7 promoter, forward primer"
     promoter        992..1010
                     /label=T7 promoter
                     /note="promoter for bacteriophage T7 RNA polymerase"
     protein_bind    1011..1035
                     /label=lac operator
                     /bound_moiety="lac repressor encoded by lacI"
                     /note="The lac repressor binds to the lac operator to
                     inhibit transcription in E. coli. This inhibition can be
                     relieved by adding lactose or
                     isopropyl-beta-D-thiogalactopyranoside (IPTG)."
     RBS             1050..1072
                     /note="efficient ribosome binding site from bacteriophage
                     T7 gene 10 (Olins and Rangwala, 1989)"
     CDS             2590..2607
                     /codon_start=1
                     /product="6xHis affinity tag"
                     /label=6xHis
                     /translation="HHHHHH"
     primer_bind     complement(2660..2678)
                     /label=T7 Term
                     /note="T7 terminator, reverse primer"
     terminator      2674..2721
                     /label=T7 terminator
                     /note="transcription terminator for bacteriophage T7 RNA
                     polymerase"
     rep_origin      2758..3213
                     /direction=RIGHT
                     /label=f1 ori
                     /note="f1 bacteriophage origin of replication; arrow
                     indicates direction of (+) strand synthesis"
     primer_bind     complement(2845..2864)
                     /label=F1ori-R
                     /note="F1 origin, reverse primer"
     primer_bind     3055..3076
                     /label=F1ori-F
                     /note="F1 origin, forward primer"
     CDS             complement(3305..4120)
                     /codon_start=1
                     /gene="aph(3')-Ia"
                     /product="aminoglycoside phosphotransferase"
                     /label=KanR
                     /note="confers resistance to kanamycin in bacteria or G418
                     (Geneticin(R)) in eukaryotes"
                     /translation="MSHIQRETSCSRPRLNSNMDADLYGYKWARDNVGQSGATIYRLYG
                     KPDAPELFLKHGKGSVANDVTDEMVRLNWLTEFMPLPTIKHFIRTPDDAWLLTTAIPGK
                     TAFQVLEEYPDSGENIVDALAVFLRRLHSIPVCNCPFNSDRVFRLAQAQSRMNNGLVDA
                     SDFDDERNGWPVEQVWKEMHKLLPFSPDSVVTHGDFSLDNLIFDEGKLIGCIDVGRVGI
                     ADRYQDLAILWNCLGEFSPSLQKRLFQKYGIDNPDMNKLQFHLMLDEFF"
     primer_bind     4028..4047
                     /label=Kan-R
                     /note="Kanamycin resistance gene, reverse primer"
     primer_bind     4112..4131
                     /label=pENTR-R
                     /note="pENTR vectors, reverse primer"
     rep_origin      4242..4830
                     /direction=RIGHT
                     /label=ori
                     /note="high-copy-number ColE1/pMB1/pBR322/pUC origin of
                     replication"
     primer_bind     4731..4750
                     /label=pBR322ori-F
                     /note="pBR322 origin, forward primer"
     primer_bind     4984..5001
                     /label=L4440
                     /note="L4440 vector, forward primer"
     misc_feature    5016..5155
                     /label=bom
                     /note="basis of mobility region from pBR322"
     primer_bind     complement(5081..5100)
                     /label=pRS-marker
                     /note="pRS vectors, use to sequence yeast selectable
                     marker"
     primer_bind     5241..5263
                     /label=pGEX 3'
                     /note="pGEX vectors, reverse primer"
     CDS             complement(5257..5448)
                     /codon_start=1
                     /gene="rop"
                     /product="Rop protein, which maintains plasmids at low copy
                     number"
                     /label=rop
                     /translation="MTKQEKTALNMARFIRSQTLTLLEKLNELDADEQADICESLHDHA
                     DELYRSCLARFGDDGENL"
     CDS             complement(6257..601)
                     /codon_start=1
                     /gene="lacI"
                     /product="lac repressor"
                     /label=lacI
                     /note="The lac repressor binds to the lac operator to
                     inhibit transcription in E. coli. This inhibition can be
                     relieved by adding lactose or
                     isopropyl-beta-D-thiogalactopyranoside (IPTG)."
                     /translation="MKPVTLYDVAEYAGVSYQTVSRVVNQASHVSAKTREKVEAAMAEL
                     NYIPNRVAQQLAGKQSLLIGVATSSLALHAPSQIVAAIKSRADQLGASVVVSMVERSGV
                     EACKAAVHNLLAQRVSGLIINYPLDDQDAIAVEAACTNVPALFLDVSDQTPINSIIFSH
                     EDGTRLGVEHLVALGHQQIALLAGPLSSVSARLRLAGWHKYLTRNQIQPIAEREGDWSA
                     MSGFQQTMQMLNEGIVPTAMLVANDQMALGAMRAITESGLRVGADISVVGYDDTEDSSC
                     YIPPLTTIKQDFRLLGQTSVDRLLQLSQGQAVKGNQLLPVSLVKRKTTLAPNTQTASPR
                     ALADSLMQLARQVSRLESGQ"
ORIGIN
        1 agccagccag acgcagacgc gccgagacag aacttaatgg gcccgctaac agcgcgattt
       61 gctggtgacc caatgcgacc agatgctcca cgcccagtcg cgtaccgtct tcatgggaga
      121 aaataatact gttgatgggt gtctggtcag agacatcaag aaataacgcc ggaacattag
      181 tgcaggcagc ttccacagca atggcatcct ggtcatccag cggatagtta atgatcagcc
      241 cactgacgcg ttgcgcgaga agattgtgca ccgccgcttt acaggcttcg acgccgcttc
      301 gttctaccat cgacaccacc acgctggcac ccagttgatc ggcgcgagat ttaatcgccg
      361 cgacaatttg cgacggcgcg tgcagggcca gactggaggt ggcaacgcca atcagcaacg
      421 actgtttgcc cgccagttgt tgtgccacgc ggttgggaat gtaattcagc tccgccatcg
      481 ccgcttccac tttttcccgc gttttcgcag aaacgtggct ggcctggttc accacgcggg
      541 aaacggtctg ataagagaca ccggcatact ctgcgacatc gtataacgtt actggtttca
      601 cattcaccac cctgaattga ctctcttccg ggcgctatca tgccataccg cgaaaggttt
      661 tgcgccattc gatggtgtcc gggatctcga cgctctccct tatgcgactc ctgcattagg
      721 aagcagccca gtagtaggtt gaggccgttg agcaccgccg ccgcaaggaa tggtgcatgc
      781 aaggagatgg cgcccaacag tcccccggcc acggggcctg ccaccatacc cacgccgaaa
      841 caagcgctca tgagcccgaa gtggcgagcc cgatcttccc catcggtgat gtcggcgata
      901 taggcgccag caaccgcacc tgtggcgccg gtgatgccgg ccacgatgcg tccggcgtag
      961 aggatcgaga tcgatctcga tcccgcgaaa ttaatacgac tcactatagg ggaattgtga
     1021 gcggataaca attcccctct agaaataatt ttgtttaact ttaagaagga gatatacata
     1081 tggctgagcc ccgccaggag ttcgaagtga tggaagatca cgctgggacg tacgggttgg
     1141 gggacaggaa agatcagggg ggctacacca tgcaccaaga ccaagagggt gacacggacg
     1201 ctggcctgaa agaatctccc ctgcagaccc ccactgagga cggatctgag gaaccgggct
     1261 ctgaaacctc tgatgctaag agcactccaa cagcggaaga tgtgacagca cccttagtgg
     1321 atgagggagc tcccggcaag caggctgccg cgcagcccca cacggagatc ccagaaggaa
     1381 ccacagctga agaagcaggc attggagaca cccccagcct ggaagacgaa gctgctggtc
     1441 acgtgaccca agctcgcatg gtcagtaaaa gcaaagacgg gactggaagc gatgacaaaa
     1501 aagccaaggg ggctgatggt aaaacgaaga tcgccacacc gcggggagca gcccctccag
     1561 gccagaaggg ccaggccaac gccaccagga ttccagcaaa aaccccgccc gctccaaaga
     1621 caccacccag ctctggtgaa cctccaaaat caggggatcg cagcggctac agcagccccg
     1681 gctccccagg cactcccggc agccgctccc gcaccccgtc ccttccaacc ccacccaccc
     1741 gggagcccaa gaaggtggca gtggtccgta ctccacccaa gtcgccgtct tccgccaaga
     1801 gccgcctgnn nnnnnnnnnn nnnnnnnnnn nnnnnnnnnn nnnnnnnnnn nnnnnnnnnn
     1861 nnnnnnnnnn nnnnnnnnnn nnnnnnnnnn nnnnnnnnnn nnnnnnnnnn nnnnnnnnnn
     1921 nnnnnnnnnn nnnnnnnnnn nnnnnnnnnn nnnnnnnnnn nnnnnnnnnn nnnnnnnnnn
     1981 nnnnnnnnnn nnnnnnnnnn nnnnnnnnnn nnnnnnnnnn nnnnnnnnnn nnnnnnnnnn
     2041 nnnnnnnnnn nnnnnnnnnn nnnnnnnnnn nnnnnnnnnn nnnnnnnnnn nnnnnnnnnn
     2101 nnnnnnnnnn nnnnnnnnnn nnnnnnnnnn nnnnnnnnnn nnnnnnnnnn nnnnnnnnnn
     2161 nnnnnnnnnn nnnnnnnnnn nnnnnnnnnn nnnnnaccca caagctgacc ttccgcgaga
     2221 acgccaaagc caagacagac cacggggcgg agatcgtgta caagtcgcca gtggtgtctg
     2281 gggacacgtc tccacggcat ctcagcaatg tctcctccac cggcagcatc gacatggtag
     2341 actcgcccca gctcgccacg ctagctgacg aggtgtctgc ctccctggcc aagcagggtt
     2401 tgtgatcagg cccctggggc ggtcaataat tgtggagagg agagaatgag agagtgtgga
     2461 aaaaaaaaga ataatgaccc ggcccccgcc ctctgccccc agctgctcct cgcagttcgg
     2521 gaattagcta agaaggagat ataggatccg aattcgagct ccgtcgacaa gcttgcggcc
     2581 gcactcgagc accaccacca ccaccactga gatccggctg ctaacaaagc ccgaaaggaa
     2641 gctgagttgg ctgctgccac cgctgagcaa taactagcat aaccccttgg ggcctctaaa
     2701 cgggtcttga ggggtttttt gctgaaagga ggaactatat ccggattggc gaatgggnnn
     2761 nnnnnnnnnn nnnnnnnnnn nnnnnnnnnn nnnnnnnnnn nnnnnnnnnn nnnnnnnnnn
     2821 nnnnnnnnnn nnnnnnnnnn nnnnnnnnnn nnnnnnnnnn nnnnnnnnnn nnnnnnnnnn
     2881 ncnnnnnnnn nnnnnnnnnn nnnnnnnnnn nnnnnnnnnn nnnnnnnnnn nnnnnnnnnn
     2941 nnnnnnnnnn nnnnnnnnnn nnnnnnnnnn nnnannnnnn nnnnnnnnnn nnnnnnnnnn
     3001 nnnnnnnnnn nnnnnnnnnn nnncctttga cgttggagtc cacgttcttt nnnnnnnnnn
     3061 nnnnnnnnnn nnnnnnnnnn nnnnnnnacc ctatctcggt ctattctttt gatttataag
     3121 ggattttgcc gatttcggcc tattggttaa aaaatgagct gatttaacaa aaatttaacg
     3181 cgaattttaa caaaatatta acgcttacaa tttaggtggc acttttcggg gaaatgtgcg
     3241 cggaacccct atttgtttat ttttctaaat acattcaaat atgtatccgc tcatgaatta
     3301 attcttagaa aaactcatcg agcatcaaat gaaactgcaa tttattcata tcaggattat
     3361 caataccata tttttgaaaa agccgtttct gtaatgaagg agaaaactca ccgaggcagt
     3421 tccataggat ggcaagatcc tggtatcggt ctgcgattcc gactcgtcca acatcaatac
     3481 aacctattaa tttcccctcg tcaaaaataa ggttatcaag tgagaaatca ccatgagtga
     3541 cgactgaatc cggtgagaat ggcaaaagtt tatgcatttc tttccagact tgttcaacag
     3601 gccagccatt acgctcgtca tcaaaatcac tcgcatcaac caaaccgtta ttcattcgtg
     3661 attgcgcctg agcgagacga aatacgcgat cgctgttaaa aggacaatta caaacaggaa
     3721 tcgaatgcaa ccggcgcagg aacactgcca gcgcatcaac aatattttca cctgaatcag
     3781 gatattcttc taatacctgg aatgctgttt tcccggggat cgcagtggtg agtaaccatg
     3841 catcatcagg agtacggata aaatgcttga tggtcggaag aggcataaat tccgtcagcc
     3901 agtttagtct gaccatctca tctgtaacat cattggcaac gctacctttg ccatgtttca
     3961 gaaacaactc tggcgcatcg ggcttcccat acaatcgata gattgtcgca cctgattgcc
     4021 cgacattatc gcgagcccat ttatacccat ataaatcagc atccatgttg gaatttaatc
     4081 gcggcctaga gcaagacgtt tcccgttgaa tatggctcat aacacccctt gtattactgt
     4141 ttatgtaagc agacagtttt attgttcatg accaaaatcc cttaacgtga gttttcgttc
     4201 cactgagcgt cagaccccgt agaaaagatc aaaggatctt cttgagatcc tttttttctg
     4261 cgcgtaatct gctgcttgca aacaaaaaaa ccaccgctac cagcggtggt ttgtttgccg
     4321 gatcaagagc taccaactct ttttccgaag gtaactggct tcagcagagc gcagatacca
     4381 aatactgtcc ttctagtgta gccgtagtta ggccaccact tcaagaactc tgtagcaccg
     4441 cctacatacc tcgctctgct aatcctgtta ccagtggctg ctgccagtgg cgataagtcg
     4501 tgtcttaccg ggttggactc aagacgatag ttaccggata aggcgcagcg gtcgggctga
     4561 acggggggtt cgtgcacaca gcccagcttg gagcgaacga cctacaccga actgagatac
     4621 ctacagcgtg agctatgaga aagcgccacg cttcccgaag ggagaaaggc ggacaggtat
     4681 ccggtaagcg gcagggtcgg aacaggagag cgcacgaggg agcttccagg gggaaacgcc
     4741 tggtatcttt atagtcctgt cgggtttcgc cacctctgac ttgagcgtcg atttttgtga
     4801 tgctcgtcag gggggcggag cctatggaaa aacgccagca acgcggcctt tttacggttc
     4861 ctggcctttt gctggccttt tgctcacatg ttctttcctg cgttatcccc tgattctgtg
     4921 gataaccgta ttaccgcctt tgagtgagct gataccgctc gccgcagccg aacgaccgag
     4981 cgcagcgagt cagtgagcga ggaagcggaa gagcgcctga tgcggtattt tctccttacg
     5041 catctgtgcg gtatttcaca ccgcaatggt gcactctcag tacaatctgc tctgatgccg
     5101 catagttaag ccagtataca ctccgctatc gctacgtgac tgggtcatgg ctgcgccccg
     5161 acacccgcca acacccgctg acgcgccctg acgggcttgt ctgctcccgg catccgctta
     5221 cagacaagct gtgaccgtct ccgggagctg catgtgtcag aggttttcac cgtcatcacc
     5281 gaaacgcgcg aggcagctgc ggtaaagctc atcagcgtgg tcgtgaagcg attcacagat
     5341 gtctgcctgt tcatccgcgt ccagctcgtt gagtttctcc agaagcgtta atgtctggct
     5401 tctgataaag cgggccatgt taagggcggt tttttcctgt ttggtcactg atgcctccgt
     5461 gtaaggggga tttctgttca tgggggtaat gataccgatg aaacgagaga ggatgctcac
     5521 gatacgggtt actgatgatg aacatgcccg gttactggaa cgttgtgagg gtaaacaact
     5581 ggcggtatgg atgcggcggg accagagaaa aatcactcag ggtcaatgcc agcgcttcgt
     5641 taatacagat gtaggtgttc cacagggtag ccagcagcat cctgcgatgc agatccggaa
     5701 cataatggtg cagggcgctg acttccgcgt ttccagactt tacgaaacac ggaaaccgaa
     5761 gaccattcat gttgttgctc aggtcgcaga cgttttgcag cagcagtcgc ttcacgttcg
     5821 ctcgcgtatc ggtgattcat tctgctaacc agtaaggcaa ccccgccagc ctagccgggt
     5881 cctcaacgac aggagcacga tcatgcgcac ccgtggggcc gccatgccgg cgataatggc
     5941 ctgcttctcg ccgaaacgtt tggtggcggg accagtgacg aaggcttgag cgagggcgtg
     6001 caagattccg aataccgcaa gcgacaggcc gatcatcgtc gcgctccagc gaaagcggtc
     6061 ctcgccgaaa atgacccaga gcgctgccgg cacctgtcct acgagttgca tgataaagaa
     6121 gacagtcata agtgcggcga cgatagtcat gccccgcgcc caccggaagg agctgactgg
     6181 gttgaaggct ctcaagggca tcggtcgaga tcccggtgcc taatgagtga gctaacttac
     6241 attaattgcg ttgcgctcac tgcccgcttt ccagtcggga aacctgtcgt gccagctgca
     6301 ttaatgaatc ggccaacgcg cggggagagg cggtttgcgt attgggcgcc agggtggttt
     6361 ttcttttcac cagtgagacg ggcaacagct gattgccctt caccgcctgg ccctgagaga
     6421 gttgcagcaa gcggtccacg ctggtttgcc ccagcaggcg aaaatcctgt ttgatggtgg
     6481 ttaacggcgg gatataacat gagctgtctt cggtatcgtc gtatcccact accgagatgt
     6541 ccgcaccaac gcgcagcccg gactcggtaa tggcgcgcat tgcgcccagc gccatctgat
     6601 cgttggcaac cagcatcgca gtgggaacga tgccctcatt cagcatttgc atggtttgtt
     6661 gaaaaccgga catggcactc cagtcgcctt cccgttccgc tatcggctga atttgattgc
     6721 gagtgagata tttatgcc
//
