[The description below was written by a language model from this plasmid's Addgene catalogue record and the feature table of its GenBank file.]
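Description:
tau/pET29b is a bacterial expression plasmid carrying human tau (MAPT; the T40 form, transcript variant 2) in the pET29b backbone. The roughly 1.4 kb insert was cloned between the NdeI and EcoRI sites, both of which are retained, giving a circular construct of 6,738 bp in the held sequence record. The plasmid is selected with kanamycin through the aph(3')-Ia aminoglycoside phosphotransferase gene. It replicates from a ColE1/pBR322-type origin flanked by the bom mobility region and the rop gene. The catalogue entry lists it as high copy, although rop normally acts to hold copy number down, so the two sources differ on this point. An f1 origin is also present, which allows single-stranded DNA production with helper phage.

Expression follows the standard pET arrangement. A T7 promoter is followed directly by a lac operator and the strong ribosome binding site from T7 gene 10, and the cassette ends at a T7 terminator. The plasmid-borne lacI gene, with its own promoter, supplies lac repressor to keep transcription off until IPTG is added, and expression requires a host that provides T7 RNA polymerase. The tau coding sequence is not annotated as a feature, but it fits the gap between the ribosome binding site and a vector-encoded 6xHis sequence upstream of the terminator. Cloning at NdeI would normally place the insert's start codon at the vector's initiation site. The record does not state whether the His tag is read in frame with tau or is cut off by a stop codon in the insert.

The depositor describes the plasmid as intended for bacterial expression of human tau T40. The associated publication concerns lithium action and Wnt pathway activation, but the record does not say how the recombinant protein was used there.
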