Addgene plasmid #16316: tau/pET29b
Depositing lab: Peter Klein. Depositing organization: University of Pennsylvania. Publication: Activation of the Wnt signaling pathway: a molecular mechanism for lithium action. Hedgepeth CM, Conrad LJ, Zhang J, Huang HC, Lee VM, Klein PS. Dev Biol. 1997 May 1. 185(1):82-91. 10.1006/dbio.1997.8552 PubMed 9169052.
Backbone
  Vector backbone: pET29b
  Backbone manufacturer: EMD Biosciences
  Backbone size w/o insert (bp): 5370
  Vector type: Bacterial Expression
Growth in bacteria
  Bacterial resistance: Kanamycin, 50 μg/mL
  Growth temperature: 37°C
  Growth strain: DH5alpha
  Copy number: High Copy
Gene/Insert
  Gene/Insert name: tau (alt names: tau protein; Tau T40; tau transcript variant 2)
  Species: H. sapiens (human)
  Insert size (bp): 1400
  GenBank ID: NM_005910
  Entrez Gene: MAPT (a.k.a. DDPAC, FTD1, FTDP-17, MAPTL, MSTD, MTBT1, MTBT2, PPND, PPP1R103, TAU, Tau-PHF6, tau-40)
  Cloning method: Restriction Enzyme; 5′ cloning site NdeI (not destroyed); 3′ cloning site EcoRI (not destroyed)
  Sequencing primers: 5′ T7 promoter; 3′ T7 terminator
Terms and licenses: Academic/Nonprofit Terms; Industry Terms: Not Available to Industry
Depositor comments: For bacterial expression of human tau T40.
How to cite: tau/pET29b was a gift from Peter Klein (Addgene plasmid # 16316 ; http://n2t.net/addgene:16316 ; RRID:Addgene_16316)
