>Addgene plasmid #16316 | tau/pET29b | addgene partial sequence | sequence record 22787 | T7 5'-TAATACGACTCACTATAGGG-3'
TAATTTTGTTTAACTTTAAGAAGGAGATATACATATGGCTGAGCCCCGCCAGGAGTTCGAAGTGATGGAA
GATCACGCTGGGACGTACGGGTTGGGGGACAGGAAAGATCAGGGGGGCTACACCATGCACCAAGACCAAG
AGGGTGACACGGACGCTGGCCTGAAAGAATCTCCCCTGCAGACCCCCACTGAGGACGGATCTGAGGAACC
GGGCTCTGAAACCTCTGATGCTAAGAGCACTCCAACAGCGGAAGATGTGACAGCACCCTTAGTGGATGAG
GGAGCTCCCGGCAAGCAGGCTGCCGCGCAGCCCCACACGGAGATCCCAGAAGGAACCACAGCTGAAGAAG
CAGGCATTGGAGACACCCCCAGCCTGGAAGACGAAGCTGCTGGTCACGTGACCCAAGCTCGCATGGTCAG
TAAAAGCAAAGACGGGACTGGAAGCGATGACAAAAAAGCCAAGGGGGCTGATGGTAAAACGAAGATCGCC
ACACCGCGGGGAGCAGCCCCTCCAGGCCAGAAGGGCCAGGCCAACGCCACCAGGATTCCAGCAAAAACCC
CGCCCGCTCCAAAGACACCACCCAGCTCTGGTGAACCTCCAAAATCAGGGGATCGCAGCGGCTACAGCAG
CCCCGGCTCCCCAGGCACTCCCGGCAGCCGCTCCCGCACCCCGTCCCTTCCAACCCCACCCACCCGGGAG
CCCAAGAAGGTGGCAGTGGTCCGTACTCCACCCAAGTCGCCGTCTTCCGCCAAGAGCCGCCTG
[138 nt withheld, positions 764-901]
