>Addgene plasmid #16316 | tau/pET29b | addgene partial sequence | sequence record 103177 | T7term 5'-GCTAGTTATTGCTCAGCGG-3'
TTGTTAGCAGCCGGATCTCAGTGGTGGTGGTGGTGGTGCTCGAGTGCGGCCGCAAGCTTGTCGACGGAGC
TCGAATTCGGATCCTATATCTCCTTCTTAGCTAATTCCCGAACTGCGAGGAGCAGCTGGGGGCAGAGGGC
GGGGGCCGGGTCATTATTCTTTTTTTTTCCACACTCTCTCATTCTCTCCTCTCCACAATTATTGACCGCC
CCAGGGGCCTGATCACAAACCCTGCTTGGCCAGGGAGGCAGACACCTCGTCAGCTAGCGTGGCGAGCTGG
GGCGAGTCTACCATGTCGATGCTGCCGGTGGAGGAGACATTGCTGAGATGCCGTGGAGACGTGTCCCCAG
ACACCACTGGCGACTTGTACACGATCTCCGCCCCGTGGTCTGTCTTGGCTTTGGCGTTCTCGCGGAAGGT
CAGCTTGTGGGT
[372 nt withheld, positions 433-804]
